Addgene plasmid #72055: Unc5c.y-AP-His
Purpose: Expresses the extracellular region of the Unc5C, isoform y protein, C-terminally fused to alkaline phosphatase + 6X histidine tag.
Depositing lab: Woj Wojtowicz. Depositing organization: University of California, Berkeley. Publication: An extracellular biochemical screen reveals that FLRTs and Unc5s mediate neuronal subtype recognition in the retina. Visser JJ, Cheng Y, Perry SC, Chastain AB, Parsa B, Masri SS, Ray TA, Kay JN, Wojtowicz WM. Elife. 2015 Dec 3;4. pii: e08149. doi: 10.7554/eLife.08149. PubMed 26633812.
Backbone
  Vector backbone: pCMVi-SV40ori
  Vector type: Mammalian Expression
Growth in bacteria
  Bacterial resistance: Ampicillin, 100 μg/mL
  Growth temperature: 37°C
  Growth strain: DH5alpha
  Copy number: High Copy
Gene/Insert
  Gene/Insert name: Unc5c.y (alt names: Unc5C, isoform y; Unc5h3; rcm; NCBI gene ID 22253)
  Species: M. musculus (mouse)
  Insert size (bp): 1194
  Entrez Gene: Unc5c (a.k.a. B130051O18Rik, Unc5h3, rcm)
  Promoter: CMV
  Tag / fusion protein: AP-His (C terminal on backbone)
  Cloning method: Restriction Enzyme; 5′ cloning site NotI (not destroyed); 3′ cloning site SpeI (not destroyed)
  Sequencing primers: 5′ GTCAGAGGTAACTCCCGTTGC; 3′ GAGGTTCTTGGCGGCTGTC
Terms and licenses: Academic/Nonprofit Terms; Industry Terms: Not Available to Industry
Depositor comments: Unc5c.y has a 57 nt insertion between exons 7 and 8.
How to cite: Unc5c.y-AP-His was a gift from Woj Wojtowicz (Addgene plasmid # 72055 ; http://n2t.net/addgene:72055 ; RRID:Addgene_72055)
