[The description below was written by a language model from this plasmid's Addgene catalogue record and pLannotate feature annotations shown in this document.]
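Description:
Unc5c.y-AP-His is a mammalian expression plasmid built on the pCMVi-SV40ori backbone that produces a secreted, tagged form of the mouse netrin receptor Unc5C. The insert encodes only the extracellular region of the "y" isoform, which the depositor notes carries a 57-nucleotide insertion between exons 7 and 8. It was cloned between NotI and SpeI sites, both retained, placing it in frame with a backbone-encoded C-terminal fusion of human placental alkaline phosphatase followed by a 6X histidine tag. The His tag is recorded in the catalogue fields but is not separately annotated in the feature table.

Expression is driven by the human cytomegalovirus immediate early enhancer and promoter, followed by CMV intron A, which typically boosts transcript processing and expression levels, and is terminated by an SV40 polyadenylation signal. An SV40 enhancer/early promoter region elsewhere in the backbone corresponds to the SV40 origin named in the backbone, which can permit episomal amplification in cells expressing large T antigen. In bacteria, the plasmid is maintained at high copy through a ColE1/pUC-type origin and selected with ampicillin via β-lactamase. An f1 origin and small remnants of rop, bom and lacZα are vestiges of earlier vector history.

The design suits production of soluble ectodomain in the culture medium of transfected mammalian cells. The alkaline phosphatase moiety provides an enzymatic readout for detecting binding, and the histidine tag allows capture or purification. The associated publication describes an extracellular biochemical interaction screen examining recognition between FLRT and Unc5 proteins in the retina, consistent with use of this construct as a binding probe.
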