Features (pLannotate 1.2.2; 14 found; start..end, strand, type, name):
     25..408     +  enhancer       CMV enhancer: human cytomegalovirus immediate early enhancer
    410..609     +  promoter       CMV promoter: human cytomegalovirus (CMV) immediate early promoter
    748..1573    +  intron         CMV intron A: human cytomegalovirus intron A (Chapman et al., 1991)
   1610..2812    +  CDS            Unc5c (fragment): UNC5C_MOUSE - Also known as Rcm From Mus musculus (Mouse).
   2822..4273    +  CDS            SEAP: secreted alkaline phosphatase from human placenta The natural enzyme has a C-terminal transmembrane sequence that is replaced by a GPI anchor.
   4332..4453    +  polyA_signal   SV40 poly(A) signal: SV40 polyadenylation signal
   4662..5250    -  rep_origin     ori: high-copy-number ColE1/pMB1/pBR322/pUC origin of replication
   5421..6281    -  CDS            AmpR: β-lactamase; bla; confers resistance to ampicillin, carbenicillin, and related antibiotics
   6282..6386    -  promoter       AmpR promoter: bla
   6481..6516    +  CDS            rop (fragment): Rop protein, which maintains plasmids at low copy number; rop
   6539..6869    +  promoter       SV40 promoter: SV40 enhancer and early promoter
   6992..7091    +  misc_feature   bom (fragment): basis of mobility region from pBR322
   7119..7547    -  rep_origin     f1 ori (sequence partly withheld): f1 bacteriophage origin of replication; arrow indicates direction of (+) strand synthesis
   7551..7708    -  CDS            lacZα (fragment): LacZα fragment of β-galactosidase; lacZ fragment
>Addgene plasmid #72055 | Unc5c.y-AP-His | depositor full sequence | sequence record 131241 | Full Sequence
GTCGAGGTCTCGACGGTATCGATTGACATTGATTATTGACTAGCTAGTTATTAATAGTAATCAATTACGG
GGTCATTAGTTCATAGCCCATATATGGAGTTCCGCGTTACATAACTTACGGTAAATGGCCCGCCTGGCTG
ACCGCCCAACGACCCCCGCCCATTGACGTCAATAATGACGTATGTTCCCATAGTAACGCCAATAGGGACT
TTCCATTGACGTCAATGGGTGGAGTATTTACGGTAAACTGCCCACTTGGCAGTACATCAAGTGTATCATA
TGCCAAGTCCGCCCCCTATTGACGTCAATGACGGTAAATGGCCCGCCTGGCATTATGCCCAGTACATGAC
CTTACGGGACTTTCCTACTTGGCAGTACATCTACGTATTAGTCATCGCTATTACCATGGTGATGCGGTTT
TGGCAGTACACCAATGGGCGTGGATAGCGGTTTGACTCACGGGGATTTCCAAGTCTCCACCCCATTGACG
TCAATGGGAGTTTGTTTTGGCACCAAAATCAACGGGACTTTCCAAAATGTCGTAATAACCCCGCCCCGTT
GACGCAAATGGGCGGTAGGCGTGTACGGTGGGAGGTCTATATAAGCAGAGCTCGTTTAGTGAACCGTCAG
ATCGCCTGGAGACGCCATCCACGCTGTTTTGACCTCCATAGAAGACACCGGGACCGATCCAGCCTCCGCG
GCCGGGAACGGTGCATTGGAACGCGGATTCCCCGTGCCAAGAGTGACGTAAGTACCGCCTATAGACTCTA
TAGGCACACCCCTTTGGCTCTTATGCATGCTATACTGTTTTTGGCTTGGGGCCTATACACCCCCGCTTCC
ATATGCTATAGGTGATGGTATAGCTTAGCCTATAGGTGTGGGTTATTGACCATTATTGACCACTCCCCTA
TTGGTGACGATACTTTCCATTACTAATCCATAACATGGCTCTTTGCCACAACTATCTCTATTGGCTATAT
GCCAATACTCTGTCCTTCAGAGACTGACACGGACTCTGTATTTTTACAGGATGGGGTCCCATTTATTATT
TACAAATTCACATATACAACAACGCCGTCCCCCGTGCCCGCAGTTTTTATTAAACATAGCGTGGGATCTC
CACGCGAATCTCGGGTACGTGTTCCGGACATGGGCTCTTCTCCGGTAGCGGCGGAGCTTCCACATCCGAG
CCCTGGTCCCATGCCTCCAGCGGCTCATGGTCGCTCGGCAGCTCCTTGCTCCTAACAGTGGAGGCCAGAC
TTAGGCACAGCACAATGCCCACCACCACCAGTGTGCCGCACAAGGCCGTGGCGGTAGGGTATGTGTCTGA
AAATGAGCTCGGAGATTGGGCTCGCACCGCTGACGCAGATGGAAGACTTAAGGCAGCGGCAGAAGAAGAT
GCAGGCAGCTGAGTTGTTGTATTCTGATAAGAGTCAGAGGTAACTCCCGTTGCGGTGCTGTTAACGGTGG
AGGGCAGTGTAGTCTGAGCAGTACTCGTTGCTGCCGCGCGCGCCACCAGACATAATAGCTGACAGACTAA
CAGACTGTTCCTTTCCATGGGTCTTTTCTGCAGAAGCTTGAATTCTCGAGGATCCGCGGCCGCGCCACCA
TGAGGAAAGGTCTGAGGGCGACAGCGGCCCGCTGCGGACTGGGACTAGGATACTTGCTGCAGATGCTTGT
GTTACCTGCCCTGGCCCTGCTAAGCGCCAGTGGCACCGGCTCCGCCGCTCAAGATGATGAATTTTTTCAC
GAACTCCCAGAAACCTTTCCATCTGACCCACCTGAGCCATTGCCACACTTCCTCATTGAGCCCGAGGAAG
CTTACATTGTGAAGAACAAGCCTGTGAACCTGTATTGTAAAGCCAGCCCTGCCACCCAGATCTACTTCAA
GTGCAACAGCGAGTGGGTTCATCAGAAGGACCACGTAGTAGACGAGAGAGTAGATGAAACCTCTGGTCTA
ATTGTGAGAGAAGTGAGCATTGAGATTTCACGCCAGCAGGTGGAGGAACTGTTTGGGCCTGAAGATTACT
GGTGCCAGTGTGTGGCCTGGAGCTCAGCAGGCACTACGAAGAGTCGGAAGGCATACGTGCGCATTGCGTA
TCTGCGGAAGACATTCGAGCAGGAACCCTTGGGAAAGGAAGTGTCCTTGGAGCAGGAAGTCTTACTCCAG
TGTCGGCCACCTGAAGGGATCCCAGTGGCTGAGGTAGAATGGCTAAAGAATGAAGACATAATTGATCCTG
CTGAAGATCGGAACTTTTATATTACTATCGATCACAACCTGATCATCAAGCAAGCCCGACTCTCAGATAC
AGCAAATTATACCTGTGTTGCCAAAAATATTGTTGCCAAGAGAAAAAGCACCACAGCCACTGTCATCGTG
TATGTTAATGGTGGCTGGTCCACCTGGACAGAGTGGTCTGTGTGTAACAGCCGCTGTGGGCGAGGATATC
AGAAACGCACAAGAACCTGCACCAACCCAGCCCCACTCAATGGTGGGGCCTTCTGTGAGGGGCAGAGTGT
GCAGAAAATAGCATGCACTACGTTATGTCCAGTGGATGGTAGGTGGACTTCATGGAGCAAATGGTCAACC
TGTGGGACTGAATGCACCCACTGGCGCAGGAGGGAGTGTACAGCACCAGCCCCCAAGAACGGGGGTAAGG
ACTGTGATGGCCTGGTCCTCCAATCCAAGAACTGCACTGATGGGCTGTGCATGCAGGGATTCATTTACCC
CATTTCAACTGAGCACAGACCCCAGAATGAATATGGATTTTCTTCTGCTCCTGACTCAGATGATGTGGCT
CTCACTAGTGGATCTTCCGGAATCATCCCAGTTGAGGAGGAGAACCCGGACTTCTGGAACCGCGAGGCAG
CCGAGGCCCTGGGTGCCGCCAAGAAGCTGCAGCCTGCACAGACAGCCGCCAAGAACCTCATCATCTTCCT
GGGCGATGGGATGGGGGTGTCTACGGTGACAGCTGCCAGGATCCTAAAAGGGCAGAAGAAGGACAAACTG
GGGCCTGAGATACCCCTGGCCATGGACCGCTTCCCATATGTGGCTCTGTCCAAGACATACAATGTAGACA
AACATGTGCCAGACAGTGGAGCCACAGCCACGGCCTACCTGTGCGGGGTCAAGGGCAACTTCCAGACCAT
TGGCTTGAGTGCAGCCGCCCGCTTTAACCAGTGCAACACGACACGCGGCAACGAGGTCATCTCCGTGATG
AATCGGGCCAAGAAAGCAGGGAAGTCAGTGGGAGTGGTAACCACCACACGAGTGCAGCACGCCTCGCCAG
CCGGCACCTACGCCCACACGGTGAACCGCAACTGGTACTCGGACGCCGACGTGCCTGCCTCGGCCCGCCA
GGAGGGGTGCCAGGACATCGCTACGCAGCTCATCTCCAACATGGACATTGACGTGATCCTAGGTGGAGGC
CGAAAGTACATGTTTCGCATGGGAACCCCAGACCCTGAGTACCCAGATGACTACAGCCAAGGTGGGACCA
GGCTGGACGGGAAGAATCTGGTGCAGGAATGGCTGGCGAAGCGCCAGGGTGCCCGGTATGTGTGGAACCG
CACTGAGCTCATGCAGGCTTCCCTGGACCCGTCTGTGACCCATCTCATGGGTCTCTTTGAGCCTGGAGAC
ATGAAATACGAGATCCACCGAGACTCCACACTGGACCCCTCCCTGATGGAGATGACAGAGGCTGCCCTGC
GCCTGCTGAGCAGGAACCCCCGCGGCTTCTTCCTCTTCGTGGAGGGTGGTCGCATCGACCATGGTCATCA
TGAAAGCAGGGCTTACCGGGCACTGACTGAGACGATCATGTTCGACGACGCCATTGAGAGGGCGGGCCAG
CTCACCAGCGAGGAGGACACGCTGAGCCTCGTCACTGCCGACCACTCCCACGTCTTCTCCTTCGGAGGCT
ACCCCCTGCGAGGGAGCTCCATCTTCGGGCTGGCCCCTGGCAAGGCCCGGGACAGGAAGGCCTACACGGT
CCTCCTATACGGAAACGGTCCAGGCTATGTGCTCAAGGACGGCGCCCGGCCGGATGTTACCGAGAGCGAG
AGCGGGAGCCCCGAGTATCGGCAGCAGTCAGCAGTGCCCCTGGACGAAGAGACCCACGCAGGCGAGGACG
TGGCGGTGTTCGCGCGCGGCCCGCAGGCGCACCTGGTTCACGGCGTGCAGGAGCAGACCTTCATAGCGCA
CGTCATGGCCTTCGCCGCCTGCCTGGAGCCCTACACCGCCTGCGACCTGGCGCCCCCCGCCGGCACCACC
GACGCCGCGCACCCGGGTCATCATCACCATCACCATTAATCTAGAGATCTTATTAAAGCAGAACTTGTTT
ATTGCAGCTTATAATGGTTACAAATAAAGCAATAGCATCACAAATTTCACAAATAAAGCATTTTTTTCAC
TGCATTCTAGTTGTGGTTTGTCCAAACTCATCAATGTATCTTATCATGTCTGGTCGACTCTAGCTAGACT
CTTCCGCTTCCTCGCTCACTGACTCGCTGCGCTCGGTCGTTCGGCTGCGGCGAGCGGTATCAGCTCACTC
AAAGGCGGTAATACGGTTATCCACAGAATCAGGGGATAACGCAGGAAAGAACATGTGAGCAAAAGGCCAG
CAAAAGGCCAGGAACCGTAAAAAGGCCGCGTTGCTGGCGTTTTTCCATAGGCTCCGCCCCCCTGACGAGC
ATCACAAAAATCGACGCTCAAGTCAGAGGTGGCGAAACCCGACAGGACTATAAAGATACCAGGCGTTTCC
CCCTGGAAGCTCCCTCGTGCGCTCTCCTGTTCCGACCCTGCCGCTTACCGGATACCTGTCCGCCTTTCTC
CCTTCGGGAAGCGTGGCGCTTTCTCATAGCTCACGCTGTAGGTATCTCAGTTCGGTGTAGGTCGTTCGCT
CCAAGCTGGGCTGTGTGCACGAACCCCCCGTTCAGCCCGACCGCTGCGCCTTATCCGGTAACTATCGTCT
TGAGTCCAACCCGGTAAGACACGACTTATCGCCACTGGCAGCAGCCACTGGTAACAGGATTAGCAGAGCG
AGGTATGTAGGCGGTGCTACAGAGTTCTTGAAGTGGTGGCCTAACTACGGCTACACTAGAAGAACAGTAT
TTGGTATCTGCGCTCTGCTGAAGCCAGTTACCTTCGGAAAAAGAGTTGGTAGCTCTTGATCCGGCAAACA
AACCACCGCTGGTAGCGGTGGTTTTTTTGTTTGCAAGCAGCAGATTACGCGCAGAAAAAAAGGATCTCAA
GAAGATCCTTTGATCTTTTCTACGGGGTCTGACGCTCAGTGGAACGAAAACTCACGTTAAGGGATTTTGG
TCATGAGATTATCAAAAAGGATCTTCACCTAGATCCTTTTAAATTAAAAATGAAGTTTTAAATCAATCTA
AAGTATATATGAGTAAACTTGGTCTGACAGTTACCAATGCTTAATCAGTGAGGCACCTATCTCAGCGATC
TGTCTATTTCGTTCATCCATAGTTGCCTGACTCCCCGTCGTGTAGATAACTACGATACGGGAGGGCTTAC
CATCTGGCCCCAGTGCTGCAATGATACCGCGAGACCCACGCTCACCGGCTCCAGATTTATCAGCAATAAA
CCAGCCAGCCGGAAGGGCCGAGCGCAGAAGTGGTCCTGCAACTTTATCCGCCTCCATCCAGTCTATTAAT
TGTTGCCGGGAAGCTAGAGTAAGTAGTTCGCCAGTTAATAGTTTGCGCAACGTTGTTGCCATTGCTACAG
GCATCGTGGTGTCACGCTCGTCGTTTGGTATGGCTTCATTCAGCTCCGGTTCCCAACGATCAAGGCGAGT
TACATGATCCCCCATGTTGTGCAAAAAAGCGGTTAGCTCCTTCGGTCCTCCGATCGTTGTCAGAAGTAAG
TTGGCCGCAGTGTTATCACTCATGGTTATGGCAGCACTGCATAATTCTCTTACTGTCATGCCATCCGTAA
GATGCTTTTCTGTGACTGGTGAGTACTCAACCAAGTCATTCTGAGAATAGTGTATGCGGCGACCGAGTTG
CTCTTGCCCGGCGTCAATACGGGATAATACCGCGCCACATAGCAGAACTTTAAAAGTGCTCATCATTGGA
AAACGTTCTTCGGGGCGAAAACTCTCAAGGATCTTACCGCTGTTGAGATCCAGTTCGATGTAACCCACTC
GTGCACCCAACTGATCTTCAGCATCTTTTACTTTCACCAGCGTTTCTGGGTGAGCAAAAACAGGAAGGCA
AAATGCCGCAAAAAAGGGAATAAGGGCGACACGGAAATGTTGAATACTCATACTCTTCCTTTTTCAATAT
TATTGAAGCATTTATCAGGGTTATTGTCTCATGAGCGGATACATATTTGAATGTATTTAGAAAAATAAAC
AAATAGGGGTTCCGCGCACATTTCCCCGAAAAGTGCCACCTGACGTCTAAGAAACCATTATTATCATGAC
ATTAACCTATAAAAATAGGCGTATCACGAGGCCCTTTCGTCTCGCGCGTTTCGGTGATGACGGTGAAAAC
CTCTGACACATGCAGCTCCCGGAGGAATGTGTGTCAGTTAGGGTGTGGAAAGTCCCCAGGCTCCCCAGGC
AGGCAGAAGTATGCAAAGCATGCATCTCAATTAGTCAGCAACCAGGTGTGGAAAGTCCCCAGGCTCCCCA
GCAGGCAGAAGTATGCAAAGCATGCATCTCAATTAGTCAGCAACCATAGTCCCGCCCCTAACTCCGCCCA
TCCCGCCCCTAACTCCGCCCAGTTCCGCCCATTCTCCGCCCCATGGCTGACTAATTTTTTTTATTTATGC
AGAGGCCGAGGCCGCCTCTGCCTCTGAGCTATTCCAGAAGTAGTGAGGAGGCTTTTTTGGAGGCCTAGGC
TTTTGCAAAAAGCTCCCGGGAGCTTGTATATCCATTTTCGTCCCGGAGACGGTCACAGCTTGTCTGTAAG
CGGATGCCGGGAGCAGACAAGCCCGTCAGGGCGCGTCAGCGGGTGTTGGCGGGTGTCGGGGCTGGCTTAA
CTATGCGGCATCAGAGCAGATTGTACTGAGAGTGCACCATATGCGGTGTGAAATACCGCACAGATGCGTA
AGGAGAAAATACCGCATCAGGAAATTGTAAGCGTTAATATTTTGTTAAAATTCGCGTTAAATTTTTGTTA
AATCAGCTCATTTTTTAACCAATAGGCCGAAATCGGCAAAATCCCTTATAAATCAAAAGAATAGACCGAG
ATAGGGT
[37 nt withheld, positions 7218-7254]
AAAGAACGTGGACTCCAACGTCAAAGG
[49 nt withheld, positions 7282-7330]
T
[91 nt withheld, positions 7332-7422]
G
[124 nt withheld, positions 7424-7547]
CCATTCGCCATTCAGGCTGCGCAACTGTTGGGAAGGGCGATCGGTGCGGGCCTCTTCGCTATTACGCCAG
CTGGCGAAAGGGGGATGTGCTGCAAGGCGATTAAGTTGGGTAACGCCAGGGTTTTCCCAGTCACGACGTT
GTAAAACGACGGCCAGTGAATT
