>Addgene plasmid #72055 | Unc5c.y-AP-His | addgene partial sequence | sequence record 137660 | pMRB101-F 5'-aagatgcaggcagctgagtt-3'
ACGGTGGAGGGCAGTGTAGTCTGAGCAGTACTCGTTGCTGCCGCGCGCGCCACCAGACATAATAGCTGAC
AGACTAACAGACTGTTCCTTTCCATGGGTCTTTTCTGCAGAAGCTTGAATTCTCGAGGATCCGCGGCCGC
GCCACCATGAGGAAAGGTCTGAGGGCGACAGCGGCCCGCTGCGGACTGGGACTAGGATACTTGCTGCAGA
TGCTTGTGTTACCTGCCCTGGCCCTGCTAAGCGCCAGTGGCACCGGCTCCGCCGCTCAAGATGATGAATT
TTTTCACGAACTCCCAGAAACCTTTCCATCTGACCCACCTGAGCCATTGCCACACTTCCTCATTGAGCCC
GAGGAAGCTTACATTGTGAAGAACAAGCCTGTGAACCTGTATTGTAAAGCCAGCCCTGCCACCCAGATCT
ACTTCAAGTGCAACAGCGAGTGGGTTCATCAGAAGGACCACGTAGTAGACGAGAGAGTAGATGAAACCTC
TGGTCTAATTGTGAGAGAAGTGAGCATTGAGATTTCACGCCAGCAGGTGGAGGAACTGTTTGGGCCTGAA
GATTACTGGTGCCAGTGTGTGGCCTGGAGCTCAGCAGGCACTACGAAGAGTCGGAAGGCATACGTGCGCA
TTGCGTATCTGCGGAAGACATTCGAGCAGGAACCCTTGGGAAAGGAAGTGTCCTTGGAGCAGGAAGTCTT
ACTCCAGTGTCGGCCACCTGAAGGGATCCCAGTGGCTGAGGTAGAATGGCTAAAGAATGAAGACATAATT
GATCCTGCTGAAGATCGGAACTTTTATATTACTATCGATCACAACCTGATCATCAAGCAAGCCCGACTCT
CAGATACAGC
