>Addgene plasmid #72055 | Unc5c.y-AP-His | addgene partial sequence | sequence record 137661 | SV40pA-R 5'-GAAATTTGTGATGCTATTGC-3'
ATAAGATCTCTAGATTAATGGTGATGGTGATGATGACCCGGGTGCGCGGCGTCGGTGGTGCCGGCGGGGG
GCGCCAGGTCGCAGGCGGTGTAGGGCTCCAGGCAGGCGGCGAAGGCCATGACGTGCGCTATGAAGGTCTG
CTCCTGCACGCCGTGAACCAGGTGCGCCTGCGGGCCGCGCGCGAACACCGCCACGTCCTCGCCTGCGTGG
GTCTCTTCGTCCAGGGGCACTGCTGACTGCTGCCGATACTCGGGGCTCCCGCTCTCGCTCTCGGTAACAT
CCGGCCGGGCGCCGTCCTTGAGCACATAGCCTGGACCGTTTCCGTATAGGAGGACCGTGTAGGCCTTCCT
GTCCCGGGCCTTGCCAGGGGCCAGCCCGAAGATGGAGCTCCCTCGCAGGGGGTAGCCTCCGAAGGAGAAG
ACGTGGGAGTGGTCGGCAGTGACGAGGCTCAGCGTGTCCTCCTCGCTGGTGAGCTGGCCCGCCCTCTCAA
TGGCGTCGTCGAACATGATCGTCTCAGTCAGTGCCCGGTAAGCCCTGCTTTCATGATGACCATGGTCGAT
GCGACCACCCTCCACGAAGAGGAAGAAGCCGCGGGGGTTCCTGCTCAGCAGGCGCAGGGCAGCCTCTGTC
ATCTCCATCAGGGAGGGGTCCAGTGTGGAGTCTCGGTGGATCTCGTATTTCATGTCTCCAGGCTCAAAGA
GACCCATGAGATGGGTCACAGACGGGTCCAGGGAAGCCTGCATGAGCTCAGTGCGGTTCCACACATACCG
GGCACCCTGGCGCTTCGCCAGCCATTCCTGCACCAGATTCTTCCCGTCCAGCCTGGTCCCACCTTGGCTG
TAGTCATCTGG
